>Addgene plasmid #109297 | pGC-U6-miR-181cd | addgene full sequence | sequence record 215543 | Addgene NGS Result
GAAACACCGTGCTCGCTTCGGCAGCACATATACTAGTCGACTAGGGATAACAGGGTAATTGTTTGAATGA
GGCTTCAGTACTTTACAGAATCGTTGCCTGCACATCTTGGAAACACTTGCTGGGATTACTTCTTCAGGTT
AACCCAACAGAAGGCTCGATAATTGAATTCTGAGTCTCCAAAAAAGAATAACTGATGGCTGATTTTGTGA
GTCAAAGGGGACCCTGGTTTCTCTCTCGTCCCACATGCTCTCTGCCTTGCTGGCCTACTCTCCCAACTCC
AGTTATCCAAGAACTTGCCAAGGGTTTGGGGGAACATTCAACCTGTCGGTGAGTTTGGGCAGCTCAGACA
AACCATCGACCGTTGAGTGGACCCCGAGGCCTGGAACTGCCACCCGTCTACCCCATCCCCACCCTGTAGA
CCCGGGAGAGCCCCAGGCAGCATCCCCTGCCTCAGGCCACAGCAAAGGTCACAATTAACATTCATTGTTG
TCGGTGGGTTGTGAGGAGGCAGCCAGACCCACCGGGGGATGAATGTCACTGTGGCTGGGCCAAACAACAC
CATCAGGGATGGGAAAGAGGATAGAACCCTTCAGATTTTGCTTGTCACTTACTCCCCTTGGGGAAATGGG
ACTGGTGTCTGGGATCTTGATGGGCTGATTGGAATTGGGAAATAAACCCTGGAGGGTTAGGTGTTGGGGA
GATCCTAAATTGGGAGACTCTGGGGGGATGATGTTTGCTCAGTGATGCTCTGCAGTGGGCAAACTGGTAG
ATGAACATGTGACAGATACATGGGCAGGTGGATGGATGAGCGGGAATGAAGTCTGTCCTAGCAGTGGTGA
CTGAATTCAAGGGGCTACTTTAGGAGCAATTATCTTGTTTACTAAAACTGAATACCTTGCTATCTCTTTG
ATACATTTTTACAAAGCTGAATTAAAATGGTATAAATTAAATCACTTTTTTCAATTGGAAGACTAATGCG
GCCTCGACATTGATTATTGACTAGTAACCCGTGTCGGCTCCAGATCTGGCCTCCGCGCCGGGTTTTGGCG
CCTCCCGCGGGCGCCCCCCTCCTCACGGCGAGCGCTGCCACGTCAGACGAAGGGCGCAGCGAGCGTCCTG
ATCCTTCCGCCCGGACGCTCAGGACAGCGGCCCGCTGCTCATAAGACTCGGCCTTAGAACCCCAGTATCA
GCAGAAGGACATTTTAGGACGGGACTTGGGTGACTCTAGGGCACTGGTTTTCTTTCCAGAGAGCGGAACA
GGCGAGGAAAAGTAGTCCCTTCTCGGCGATTCTGCGGAGGGATCTCCGTGGGGCGGTGAACGCCGATGAT
TATATAAGGACGCGCCGGGTGTGGCACAGCTAGTTCCGTCGCAGCCGGGATTTGGGTCGCGGTTCTTGTT
TGTGGATCGCTGTGATCGTCACTTGGTGAGTAGCGGGCTGCTGGGCTGGCCGGGGCTTTCGTGGCCGCCG
GGCCGCTCGGTGGGACGGAAGCGTGTGGAGAGACCGCCAAGGGCTGTAGTCTGGGTCCGCGAGCAAGGTT
GCCCTGAACTGGGGGTTGGGGGGAGCGCAGCAAAATGGCGGCTGTTCCCGAGTCTTGAATGGAAGACGCT
TGTGAGGCGGGCTGTGAGGTCGTTGAAACAAGGTGGGGGGCATGGTGGGCGGCAAGAACCCAAGGTCTTG
AGGCCTTCGCTAATGCGGGAAAGCTCTTATTCGGGTGAGATGGGCTGGGGCACCATCTGGGGACCCTGAC
GTGAAGTTTGTCACTGACTGGAGAACTCGGTTTGTCGTCTGTTGCGGGGGCGGCAGTTATGGCGGTGCCG
TTGGGCAGTGCACCCGTACCTTTGGGAGCGCGCGCCCTCGTCGTGTCGTGACGTCACCCGTTCTGTTGGC
TTATAATGCAGGGTGGGGCCACCTGCCGGTAGGTGTGCGGTAGGCTTTTCTCCGTCGCAGGACGCAGGGT
TCGGGCCTAGGGTAGGCTCTCCTGAATCGACAGGCGCCGGACCTCTGGTGAGGGGAGGGATAAGTGAGGC
GTCAGTTTCTTTGGTCGGTTTTATGTACCTATCTTCTTAAGTAGCTGAAGCTCCGGTTTTGAACTATGCG
CTCGGGGTTGGCGAGTGTGTTTTGTGAAGTTTTTTAGGCACCTTTTGAAATGTAATCATTTGGGTCAATA
TGTAATTTTCAGTGTTAGACTAGTAAATTGTCCGCTAAATTCTGGCCGTTTTTGGCTTTTTTGTTAGACG
AAGCTTGGGCTGCAGGTCGAGCTCAAGCTTCGGATCCTGCAGTCGACGATACCGTCGACCTCGACATGGT
GAGCAAGGGCGAGGAGCTGTTCACCGGGGTGGTGCCCATCCTGGTCGAGCTGGACGGCGACGTAAACGGC
CACAAGTTCAGCGTGTCCGGCGAGGGCGAGGGCGATGCCACCTACGGCAAGCTGACCCTGAAGTTCATCT
GCACCACCGGCAAGCTGCCCGTGCCCTGGCCCACCCTCGTGACCACCTTCACCTACGGCGTGCAGTGCTT
CAGCCGCTACCCCGACCACATGAAGCAGCACGACTTCTTCAAGTCCGCCATGCCCGAAGGCTACGTCCAG
GAGCGCACCATCTTCTTCAAGGACGACGGCAACTACAAGACCCGCGCCGAGGTGAAGTTCGAGGGCGACA
CCCTGGTGAACCGCATCGAGCTGAAGGGCATCGACTTCAAGGAGGACGGCAACATCCTGGGGCACAAGCT
GGAGTACAACTACAACAGCCACAACGTCTATATCATGGCCGACAAGCAGAAGAACGGCATCAAGGTGAAC
TTCAAGATCCGCCACAACATCGAGGACGGCAGCGTGCAGCTCGCCGACCACTACCAGCAGAACACCCCCA
TCGGCGACGGCCCCGTGCTGCTGCCCGACAACCACTACCTGAGCACCCAGTCCGCCCTGAGCAAAGACCC
CAACGAGAAGCGCGATCACATGGTCCTGCTGGAGTTCGTGACCGCCGCCGGGATCACTCTCGGCATGGAC
GAGCTGTACAAGTAAGGATCCGGATTAGTCCAATTTGTTAAAGACAGGATATCAGTGGTCCAGGCTCTAG
TTTTGACTCAACAATATCACCAGCTGAAGCCTATAGAGTACGAGCCATAGATAAAATAAAAGATTTTATT
TAGTCTCCAGAAAAAGGGGGGAATGAAAGACCCCACCTGTAGGTTTGGCAAGCTAGCTTAAGTAACGCCA
TTTTGCAAGGCATGGAAAAATACATAACTGAGAATAGAGAAGTTCAGATCAAGGTCAGGAACAGATGGAA
CAGCTGAATATGGGCCAAACAGGATATCTGTGGTAAGCAGTTCCTGCCCCGGCTCAGGGCCAAGAACAGA
TGGAACAGCTGAATATGGGCCAAACAGGATATCTGTGGTAAGCAGTTCCTGCCCCGGCTCAGGGCCAAGA
ACAGATGGTCCCCAGATGCGGTCCAGCCCTCAGCAGTTTCTAGAGAACCATCAGATGTTTCCAGGGTGCC
CCAAGGACCTGAAATGACCCTGTGCCTTATTTGAACTAACCAATCAGTTCGCTTCTCGCTTCTGTTCGCG
CGCTTCTGCTCCCCGAGCTCAATAAAAGAGCCCACAACCCCTCACTCGGGGCGCCAGTCCTCCGATTGAC
TGAGTCGCCCGGGTACCCGTGTATCCAATAAACCCTCTTGCAGTTGCATCCGACTTGTGGTCTCGCTGTT
CCTTGGGAGGGTCTCCTCTGAGTGATTGACTACCCGTCAGCGGGGGTCTTTCACATGCAGCATGTATCAA
AATTAATTTGGTTTTTTTTCTTAAGTATTTACATTAAATGGCCATAGTACTTAAAGTTACATTGGCTTCC
TTGAAATAAACATGGAGTATTCAGAATGTGTCATAAATATTTCTAATTTTAAGATAGTATCTCCATTGGC
TTTCTACTTTTTCTTTTATTTTTTTTTGTCCTCTGTCTTCCATTTGTTGTTGTTGTTGTTTGTTTGTTTG
TTTGTTGGTTGGTTGGTTAATTTTTTTTTAAAGATCCTACACTATAGTTCAAGCTAGACTATTAGCTACT
CTGTAACCCAGGGTGACCTTGAAGTCATGGGTAGCCTGCTGTTTTAGCCTTCCCACATCTAAGATTACAG
GTATGAGCTATCATTTTTGGTATATTGATTGATTGATTGATTGATGTGTGTGTGTGTGATTGTGTTTGTG
TGTGTGATTGTGTATATGTGTGTATGGTTGTGTGTGATTGTGTGTATGTATGTTTGTGTGTGATTGTGTG
TGTGTGATTGTGCATGTGTGTGTGTGTGATTGTGTTTATGTGTATGATTGTGTGTGTGTGTGTGTGTGTG
TGTGTGTGTGTGTGTGTGTGTGTGTTGTGTATATATATTTATGGTAGTGAGAGGCAACGCTCCGGCTCAG
GTGTCAGGTTGGTTTTTGAGACAGAGTCTTTCACTTAGCTTGGAATTAATTCACTGGCCGTCGTTTTACA
ACGTCGTGACTGGGAAAACCCTGGCGTTACCCAACTTAATCGCCTTGCAGCACATCCCCCTTTCGCCAGC
TGGCGTAATAGCGAAGAGGCCCGCACCGATCGCCCTTCCCAACAGTTGCGCAGCCTGAATGGCGAATGGC
GCCTGATGCGGTATTTTCTCCTTACGCATCTGTGCGGTATTTCACACCGCATATGGTGCACTCTCAGTAC
AATCTGCTCTGATGCCGCATAGTTAAGCCAGCCCCGACACCCGCCAACACCCGCTGACGCGCCCTGACGG
GCTTGTCTGCTCCCGGCATCCGCTTACAGACAAGCTGTGACCGTCTCCGGGAGCTGCATGTGTCAGAGGT
TTTCACCGTCATCACCGAAACGCGCGAGACGAAAGGGCCTCGTGATACGCCTATTTTTATAGGTTAATGT
CATGATAATAATGGTTTCTTAGACGTCAGGTGGCACTTTTCGGGGAAATGTGCGCGGAACCCCTATTTGT
TTATTTTTCTAAATACATTCAAATATGTATCCGCTCATGAGACAATAACCCTGATAAATGCTTCAATAAT
ATTGAAAAAGGAAGAGTATGAGTATTCAACATTTCCGTGTCGCCCTTATTCCCTTTTTTGCGGCATTTTG
CCTTCCTGTTTTTGCTCACCCAGAAACGCTGGTGAAAGTAAAAGATGCTGAAGATCAGTTGGGTGCACGA
GTGGGTTACATCGAACTGGATCTCAACAGCGGTAAGATCCTTGAGAGTTTTCGCCCCGAAGAACGTTTTC
CAATGATGAGCACTTTTAAAGTTCTGCTATGTGGCGCGGTATTATCCCGTATTGACGCCGGGCAAGAGCA
ACTCGGTCGCCGCATACACTATTCTCAGAATGACTTGGTTGAGTACTCACCAGTCACAGAAAAGCATCTT
ACGGATGGCATGACAGTAAGAGAATTATGCAGTGCTGCCATAACCATGAGTGATAACACTGCGGCCAACT
TACTTCTGACAACGATCGGAGGACCGAAGGAGCTAACCGCTTTTTTGCACAACATGGGGGATCATGTAAC
TCGCCTTGATCGTTGGGAACCGGAGCTGAATGAAGCCATACCAAACGACGAGCGTGACACCACGATGCCT
GTAGCAATGGCAACAACGTTGCGCAAACTATTAACTGGCGAACTACTTACTCTAGCTTCCCGGCAACAAT
TAATAGACTGGATGGAGGCGGATAAAGTTGCAGGACCACTTCTGCGCTCGGCCCTTCCGGCTGGCTGGTT
TATTGCTGATAAATCTGGAGCCGGTGAGCGTGGGTCTCGCGGTATCATTGCAGCACTGGGGCCAGATGGT
AAGCCCTCCCGTATCGTAGTTATCTACACGACGGGGAGTCAGGCAACTATGGATGAACGAAATAGACAGA
TCGCTGAGATAGGTGCCTCACTGATTAAGCATTGGTAACTGTCAGACCAAGTTTACTCATATATACTTTA
GATTGATTTAAAACTTCATTTTTAATTTAAAAGGATCTAGGTGAAGATCCTTTTTGATAATCTCATGACC
AAAATCCCTTAACGTGAGTTTTCGTTCCACTGAGCGTCAGACCCCGTAGAAAAGATCAAAGGATCTTCTT
GAGATCCTTTTTTTCTGCGCGTAATCTGCTGCTTGCAAACAAAAAAACCACCGCTACCAGCGGTGGTTTG
TTTGCCGGATCAAGAGCTACCAACTCTTTTTCCGAAGGTAACTGGCTTCAGCAGAGCGCAGATACCAAAT
ACTGTTCTTCTAGTGTAGCCGTAGTTAGGCCACCACTTCAAGAACTCTGTAGCACCGCCTACATACCTCG
CTCTGCTAATCCTGTTACCAGTGGCTGCTGCCAGTGGCGATAAGTCGTGTCTTACCGGGTTGGACTCAAG
ACGATAGTTACCGGATAAGGCGCAGCGGTCGGGCTGAACGGGGGGTTCGTGCACACAGCCCAGCTTGGAG
CGAACGACCTACACCGAACTGAGATACCTACAGCGTGAGCTATGAGAAAGCGCCACGCTTCCCGAAGGGA
GAAAGGCGGACAGGTATCCGGTAAGCGGCAGGGTCGGAACAGGAGAGCGCACGAGGGAGCTTCCAGGGGG
AAACGCCTGGTATCTTTATAGTCCTGTCGGGTTTCGCCACCTCTGACTTGAGCGTCGATTTTTGTGATGC
TCGTCAGGGGGGCGGAGCCTATGGAAAAACGCCAGCAACGCGGCCTTTTTACGGTTCCTGGCCTTTTGCT
GGCCTTTTGCTCACATGTTCTTTCCTGCGTTATCCCCTGATTCTGTGGATAACCGTATTACCGCCTTTGA
GTGAGCTGATACCGCTCGCCGCAGCCGAACGACCGAGCGCAGCGAGTCAGTGAGCGAGGAAGCGGAAGAG
CGCCCAATACGCAAACCGCCTCTCCCCGCGCGTTGGCCGATTCATTAATGCAGCTGGCACGACAGGTTTC
CCGACTGGAAAGCGGGCAGTGAGCGCAACGCAATTAATGTGAGTTAGCTCACTCATTAGGCACCCCAGGC
TTTACACTTTATGCTTCCGGCTCGTATGTTGTGTGGAATTGTGAGCGGATAACAATTTCACACAGGAAAC
AGCTATGACCATGATTACGCCAAGCTTTGCTCTTAGGAGTTTCCTAATACATCCCAAACTCAAATATATA
AAGCATTTGACTTGTTCTATGCCCTAGGGGGCGGGGGGAAGCTAAGCCAGCTTTTTTTAACATTTAAAAT
GTTAATTCCATTTTAAATGCACAGATGTTTTTATTTCATAAGGGTTTCAATGTGCATGAATGCTGCAATA
TTCCTGTTACCAAAGCTAGTATAAATAAAAATAGATAAACGTGGAAATTACTTAGAGTTTCTGTCATTAA
CGTTTCCTTCCTCAGTTGACAACATAAATGCGCTGCTGAGAAGCCAGTTTGCATCTGTCAGGATCAATTT
CCCATTATGCCAGTCATATTAATTACTAGTCAATTAGTTGATTTTTATTTTTGACATATACATGTGAAAG
ACCCCACCTGTAGGTTTGGCAAGCTAGCTTAAGTAACGCCATTTTGCAAGGCATGGAAAAATACATAACT
GAGAATAGAAAAGTTCAGATCAAGGTCAGGAACAGATGGAACAGCTGAATATGGGCCAAACAGGATATCT
GTGGTAAGCAGTTCCTGCCCCGGCTCAGGGCCAAGAACAGATGGAACAGCTGAATATGGGCCAAACAGGA
TATCTGTGGTAAGCAGTTCCTGCCCCGGCTCAGGGCCAAGAACAGATGGTCCCCAGATGCGGTCCAGCCC
TCAGCAGTTTCTAGAGAACCATCAGATGTTTCCAGGGTGCCCCAAGGACCTGAAATGACCCTGTGCCTTA
TTTGAACTAACCAATCAGTTCGCTTCTCGCTTCTGTTCGCGCGCTTCTGCTCCCCGAGCTCAATAAAAGA
GCCCACAACCCCTCACTCGGCGCGCCAGTCCTCCGATTGACTGAGTCGCCCGGGTACCCGTGTATCCAAT
AAACCCTCTTGCAGTTGCATCCGACTTGTGGTCTCGCTGTTCCTTGGGAGGGTCTCCTCTGAGTGATTGA
CTACCCGTCAGCGGGGGTCTTTCATTTGGGGGCTCGTCCGGGATCGGGAGACCCCTGCCCAGGGACCACC
GACCCACCACCGGGAGGTAAGCTGGCCAGCAACTTATCTGTGTCTGTCCGATTGTCTAGTGTCTATGACT
GATTTTATGCGCCTGCGTCGGTACTAGTTAGCTAACTAGCTCTGTATCTGGCGGACCCGTGGTGGAACTG
ACGAGTTCGGAACACCCGGCCGCAACCCTGGGAGACGTCCCAGGGACTTCGGGGGCCGTTTTTGTGGCCC
GACCTGAGTCCAAAAATCCCGATCGTTTTGGACTCTTTGGTGCACCCCCCTTAGAGGAGGGATATGTGGT
TCTGGTAGGAGACGAGAACCTAAAACAGTTCCCGCCTCCGTCTGAATTTTTGCTTTCGGTTTGGGACCGA
AGCCGCGCCGCGCGTCTTGTCTGCTGCAGCATCGTTCTGTGTTGTCTCTGTCTGACTGTGTTTCTGTATT
TGTCTGAAAATATGGGCCCGCCGCGGCGGGCCAGACTGTTACCACTCCCTTAAGTTTGACCTTAGGTCAC
TGGAAAGATGTCGAGCGGATCGCTCACAACCAGTCGGTAGATGTCAAGAAGAGACGTTGGGTTACCTTCT
GCTCTGCAGAATGGCCAACCTTTAACGTCGGATGGCCGCGAGACGGCACCTTTAACCGAGACCTCATCAC
CCAGGTTAAGATCAAGGTCTTTTCACCTGGCCCGCATGGACACCCAGACCAGGTCCCCTACATCGTGACC
TGGGAAGCCTTGGCTTTTGACCCCCCTCCCTGGGTCAAGCCCTTTGTACACCCTAAGCCTCCGCCTCCTC
TTCCTCCATCCGCCCCGTCTCTCCCCCTTGAACCTCCTCGTTCGACCCCGCCTCGATCCTCCCTTTATCC
AGCCCTCACTCCTTCTCTAGGCGCCCCCATATGAGATCTTATATGGGGCACCCCCGCCCCTTGTAAACTT
CCCTGACCCTGACATGACAAGAGTTACTAACAGCCCCTCTCTCCAAGCTCACTTACAGGCTCTCTACTTA
GTCCAGCACGAAGTCTGGAGACCTCTGGCGGCAGCCTACCAAGAACAACTGGACCGACCGGTGGTACCTC
ACCCTTACCGAGTCGGCGACACAGTGTGGGTCCGCCGACACCAGACTAAGAACCTAGAACCTCGCTGGAA
AGGACCTTACACAGTCCTGCTGACCACCCCCACCGCCCTCAAAGTAGACGGCATCGCAGCTTGGATACAC
GCCGCCCACGTAAAACAATTGAAGATCTAGTCGAAATTAACCCTCACTAAAGGGAACAAAAGCTGGAGCT
CCACCGCGGTGGCGGCCGTGACGGAGCGTGACCGCGCGCCGAGCGCGCGCCAGGGTCGGGCAGGAAGAGG
GCCTATTTCCCATGATTCCTTCATATTTGCATATACGATACAAGGCTGTTAGAGAGATAATTAGAATTAA
TTTGACTGTAAACACAAAGATATTAGTACAAAATACGTGACGTAGAAAGTAATAATTTCTTGGGTAGTTT
GCAGTTTTAAAATTATGTTTTAAAATGGACTATCATATGCTTACCGTAACTTGAAAGTATTTCGATTTCT
TGGCTTTATATATCTTGTGGAAAGGAC
Features (pLannotate 1.2.2; 27 found; start..end, strand, type, name):
     63..156     +  ncRNA          5' miR-30a: sequence upstream of the 71-nt precursor of the human miR-30a microRNA (Zeng et al., 2002) miRNA
    304..378     +  ncRNA          mir-181: Accession: RF00076 - mir-181 microRNA precursor
    846..958     +  ncRNA          3' miR-30a: sequence downstream of the 71-nt precursor of the human miR-30a microRNA (Zeng et al., 2002) miRNA
    986..1005    +  enhancer       CMV enhancer (fragment): human cytomegalovirus immediate early enhancer
   1028..2239    +  promoter       UbC promoter: human ubiquitin C promoter
   2287..2304    +  misc_feature   MCS (fragment): pBluescript multiple cloning site
   2306..3025    +  CDS            EGFP: the original enhanced GFP (Yang et al., 1996) mammalian codon-optimized
   3033..3130    +  CDS            env (fragment): murine leukemia virus gPr80 envelope polyprotein precursor; env; proteolytically cleaved into gp70SU and p15TM subunits
   3172..3293    +  LTR            3' LTR (ΔU3) (fragment): self-inactivating 3' long terminal repeat (LTR) from Moloney murine leukemia virus
   3294..3763    +  LTR            LTR: long terminal repeat from Moloney murine leukemia virus
   4459..4616    +  CDS            lacZα (fragment): LacZα fragment of β-galactosidase; lacZ fragment
   4622..4721    -  misc_feature   bom (fragment): basis of mobility region from pBR322
   4823..4858    -  CDS            rop (fragment): Rop protein, which maintains plasmids at low copy number; rop
   4953..5057    +  promoter       AmpR promoter: bla
   5058..5918    +  CDS            AmpR: β-lactamase; bla; confers resistance to ampicillin, carbenicillin, and related antibiotics
   6089..6677    +  rep_origin     ori: high-copy-number ColE1/pMB1/pBR322/pUC origin of replication
   6860..6952    +  CDS            lacI (fragment): lac repressor; lacI; The lac repressor binds to the lac operator to inhibit transcription in E. coli. This inhibition can be relieved by adding lactose or isopropyl-β-D-thiogalactopyranoside (IPTG).
   6965..6986    +  protein_bind   CAP binding site: CAP binding activates transcription in the presence of cAMP. E. coli catabolite activator protein
   7001..7031    +  promoter       lac promoter: promoter for the E. coli lac operon
   7039..7055    +  protein_bind   lac operator: The lac repressor binds to the lac operator to inhibit transcription in E. coli. This inhibition can be relieved by adding lactose or isopropyl-β-D-thiogalactopyranoside (IPTG). lac repressor encoded by lacI
   7485..8076    +  LTR            LTR: long terminal repeat from Moloney murine leukemia virus
   8139..8496    +  misc_feature   MMLV Ψ: packaging signal of Moloney murine leukemia virus (MMLV)
   8569..8985    +  CDS            gag (truncated): truncated Moloney murine leukemia virus (MMLV) gag gene lacking the start codon
   8987..9321    +  misc_feature   pol region (fragment): Moloney murine leukemia virus (MMLV) pol region containing the splice acceptor site
   9345..9363    +  promoter       T3 promoter: promoter for bacteriophage T3 RNA polymerase
   9376..9398    +  misc_feature   MCS (fragment): pBluescript multiple cloning site
   9447..9687    +  promoter       U6 promoter: RNA polymerase III promoter for human U6 snRNA
