[The description below was written by a language model from this plasmid's Addgene catalogue record and pLannotate feature annotations shown in this document.]
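Description:
pGC-U6-miR-181cd is a 9.7 kb mammalian expression plasmid built on the pGC backbone. The catalogue lists it only as a mammalian expression vector, but the feature table shows the architecture of a Moloney murine leukemia virus (MMLV)-based gammaretroviral transfer vector. A 5′ LTR is followed by the Ψ packaging signal, a truncated gag lacking its start codon, and a pol fragment carrying the splice acceptor. The payload sits downstream of these, and the unit ends with an env fragment and 3′ LTR sequences, part of which is annotated as a ΔU3 self-inactivating LTR fragment. These elements would let the region between the LTRs be packaged into retroviral particles when gag-pol and env are supplied in trans, although the record does not explicitly describe viral use. In bacteria the plasmid is maintained at high copy through a ColE1/pUC-type origin and selected with ampicillin via the bla gene. Leftover lac and pBR322 fragments are cloning-vector remnants.

The payload comprises two expression units. A human U6 RNA polymerase III promoter runs across the numbering origin of the circular sequence into a cassette in which human miR-30a 5′ and 3′ flanking sequences bracket the insert, wild-type mouse genomic sequence for the clustered microRNAs miR-181c and miR-181d. The miR-30a context is a commonly used scaffold that promotes processing of the embedded hairpins. The automated annotation flags only one mir-181 family precursor within this interval, whereas the catalogue states that both are present. Downstream, a human ubiquitin C promoter drives EGFP, providing a fluorescent marker for transfected or transduced cells. The stated purpose is simply to express miR-181c and miR-181d; the record gives no further details of its application.
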