Addgene plasmid #109297: pGC-U6-miR-181cd
Purpose: expresses miR-181 c and d
Depositing lab: Nicolai van Oers. Depositing organization: University of Texas Southwestern Medical Center.
Backbone
  Vector backbone: pGC
  Vector type: Mammalian Expression
Growth in bacteria
  Bacterial resistance: Ampicillin, 100 μg/mL
  Growth temperature: 37°C
  Growth strain: DH5alpha
  Copy number: High Copy
Gene/Insert
  Gene/Insert name: miR-181 c and d (alt name: 723819)
  Species: M. musculus (mouse)
  Mutation: WT
  Entrez Gene: Mir181d (a.k.a. Mirn181d, mir-181d); Mir181c (a.k.a. Mirn181c, mir-181c)
  Cloning method: Restriction Enzyme; 5′ cloning site Unknown (unknown if destroyed)
Terms and licenses: Academic/Nonprofit Terms; Industry Terms: Not Available to Industry
How to cite: pGC-U6-miR-181cd was a gift from Nicolai van Oers (Addgene plasmid # 109297 ; http://n2t.net/addgene:109297 ; RRID:Addgene_109297)
